Addgene plasmid #18703: pEZYshuttle
Purpose: (Empty Backbone) pShuttle-CMV converted Gateway Destination vector for AdEasy adenoviral vector system
Depositing lab: Yu-Zhu Zhang. Depositing organization: Illinois Institute of Technology. Publication: An in vitro recombination method to convert restriction- and ligation-independent expression vectors. Guo F, Chiang MY, Wang Y, Zhang YZ. Biotechnol J. 2008 Mar . 3(3):370-7. 10.1002/biot.200700170 PubMed 18064608.
Backbone
  Vector backbone: pShuttle-CMV
  Backbone manufacturer: Bert Vogelstein (Addgene plasmid# 16403)
  Backbone size (bp): 9772
  Modifications to backbone: Gateway cassette was inserted into original vector to create the pEZYshuttle Gateway Destination vector
  Vector type: Mammalian Expression, Adenoviral
Growth in bacteria
  Bacterial resistance: Chloramphenicol and Kanamycin, 25 & 50 μg/mL
  Growth temperature: 30°C
  Growth strain: DB3.1
  Growth instructions: E.coli strain DB3.1, at 30C
  Copy number: Unknown
Gene/Insert
  Gene/Insert name: None
  Promoter: CMV
  Cloning method: Restriction Enzyme; 5′ cloning site NotI (not destroyed); 3′ cloning site XhoI (not destroyed)
  Sequencing primers: 5′ CMV-F; 3′ SV40pA-R
Terms and licenses: Academic/Nonprofit Terms; Industry Terms: Not Available to Industry
Depositor comments: pShuttle-CMV Gateway-compatible Destination vector. Combine with an Entry clone containing your gene of interest with the Gateway LR reaction to generate a shuttle vector for the AdEasy adenoviral vector system.
How to cite: pEZYshuttle was a gift from Yu-Zhu Zhang (Addgene plasmid # 18703 ; http://n2t.net/addgene:18703 ; RRID:Addgene_18703)
