[The description below was written by a language model from this plasmid's Addgene catalogue record and pLannotate feature annotations shown in this document.]
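Description:
pEZYshuttle is an empty Gateway destination version of pShuttle-CMV, the transfer plasmid of the AdEasy adenoviral vector system, and is classed as a mammalian expression/adenoviral vector of about 9.8 kb. It replicates in E. coli from a high-copy ColE1/pUC-type origin, also carries an f1 origin, and is selected with kanamycin through the Tn5 NeoR/KanR gene on the backbone and with chloramphenicol through the CmR gene inside the Gateway cassette. Only a fragment of β-lactamase is annotated, so ampicillin is not a usable marker. Because the cassette encodes the CcdB gyrase toxin, the plasmid is maintained in the ccdB-tolerant strain DB3.1.

The expression unit lies just inside the left adenovirus serotype 5 inverted terminal repeat and Ψ packaging signal. It consists of the CMV immediate early enhancer and promoter, then the attR1–ccdB–CmR–attR2 cassette (the internal genes lie in reverse orientation), and then an SV40 polyadenylation signal. An LR recombination with an entry clone swaps the gene of interest in between the att sites and removes ccdB and CmR, so that correct recombinants can grow in ordinary strains under kanamycin selection alone. The record also lists NotI and XhoI as retained cloning sites.

Downstream are Ad5 sequences covering protein IX and IVa2, a second block with E4 ORF fragments, and the right ITR. In the AdEasy scheme, such segments serve as homology arms for recombination with an adenoviral backbone plasmid in bacteria. This yields a recombinant adenoviral genome that expresses the transgene from the CMV promoter in mammalian cells.
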