Features (pLannotate 1.2.2; 25 found; start..end, strand, type, name):
      1..103     +  repeat_region  ITR: inverted terminal repeat of human adenovirus serotype 5 inverted
    191..340     +  misc_signal    Ad5 Ψ: packaging signal for adenovirus serotype 5
    398..701     +  enhancer       CMV enhancer: human cytomegalovirus immediate early enhancer
    702..905     +  promoter       CMV promoter: human cytomegalovirus (CMV) immediate early promoter
   1008..1132    +  protein_bind   attR1: mutant version of attR; recombination site for the Gateway® LR reaction LR Clonase™
   1368..1520    -  CDS            dpnD (fragment): DPND_STRPN - Protein predicted: Swiss-Prot protein existence level 4. From Streptococcus pneumoniae serotype 4 (strain ATCC BAA-334 / TIGR4).
   1564..1866    -  CDS            ccdB: CCDB_ECOLI - Also known as G, letB, letD. Experimental evidence at protein level: Swiss-Prot protein existence level 1. Toxic component of a type II toxin-antitoxin (TA) system, functioning in plasmid maintainence. Responsible for the post- segregational killing (PSK) of plasmid-free cells, also referred to as a plasmid addiction system. Half-life of over 2 hours. Cell killing by CcdB is accompanied by filamentation, defects in chromosome and plasmid segregation, defects in cell division, formation of anucleate cells, decreased DNA synthesis and plasmid loss. Interferes with the activity of DN
   1871..2029    -  CDS            ccdA (fragment): CCDA_ECO57 - Also known as H, letA. Experimental evidence at protein level: Swiss-Prot protein existence level 1. Antitoxin component of a type II toxin-antitoxin (TA) system which inhibits the post-segregational killing (PSK) of plasmid-free cells, also referred to as a plasmid addiction system. Binds to and blocks the activity of CcdB; will also remove bound CcdB protein from the CcdB-GyrA complex by forming a CcdA-CcdB complex, a process termed rejuvenation. Functions as a transcriptional corepressor for the ccdAB operon, repression also requires CcdB (By similarity). From Escherichia coli
   2211..2870    -  CDS            CmR: chloramphenicol acetyltransferase; cat; confers resistance to chloramphenicol
   2871..2973    -  promoter       cat promoter: promoter of the E. coli cat gene encoding chloramphenicol acetyltransferase
   3151..3275    -  protein_bind   attR2: mutant version of attR; recombination site for the Gateway® LR reaction LR Clonase™
   3328..3412    +  CDS            large T antigen (fragment): large T antigen from SV40 (simian virus 40)
   3435..3556    +  polyA_signal   SV40 poly(A) signal: SV40 polyadenylation signal
   3639..4058    +  CDS            IX: CAP9_ADE05 - Experimental evidence at protein level: Swiss-Prot protein existence level 1. Structural component of the virion that acts as a cement protein on the capsid exterior and forms triskelion structures consisting of three molecules that stabilize three hexon trimers at the center of each icosahedral facet and fixes the peripentonal hexons. Dispensable for assembly. During virus entry, recruits the anterograde motor kinesin-1 to the capsid docked at the nuclear pore complex thereby subjecting the docked capsid to a pulling force. The resulting tension leads to capsid disruption, disper
   4124..5458    -  CDS            IVa2: PKG1_ADE05 - Experimental evidence at protein level: Swiss-Prot protein existence level 1. Component of the packaging machinery which encapsidates the viral DNA into preformed capsids and transcriptional activator of the viral major late promoter (MLP). Binds, along with packaging proteins 2 and 3, to the specific packaging sequence on the left end of viral genomic DNA and displays ATPase activity thereby providing the power stroke of the packaging machinery. The activity of packaging protein IVa2 is stimulated by protein 33K which acts as a terminase. May be the protein that pumps DNA into th
   5831..5992    -  CDS            E4RF2_ADE02 (fragment): Protein predicted: Swiss-Prot protein existence level 4. From Human adenovirus C serotype 2 (HAdV-2) (Human adenovirus 2).
   6043..6219    -  CDS            E4RF1_ADE02 (fragment): Experimental evidence at protein level: Swiss-Prot protein existence level 1. May modulate tight-junctions functions of infected cells through interactions with PDZ proteins. E4 ORF1 has ben show for Adenovirus 9 to interact with protein involved in tight junction regulation. May play a role in mTOR activation by activating PI3- kinase, thus overriding cellular checkpoint for translation. From Human adenovirus C serotype 2 (HAdV-2) (Human adenovirus 2).
   6221..6409    -  CDS            E4RF1_ADE02 (fragment): Experimental evidence at protein level: Swiss-Prot protein existence level 1. May modulate tight-junctions functions of infected cells through interactions with PDZ proteins. E4 ORF1 has ben show for Adenovirus 9 to interact with protein involved in tight junction regulation. May play a role in mTOR activation by activating PI3- kinase, thus overriding cellular checkpoint for translation. From Human adenovirus C serotype 2 (HAdV-2) (Human adenovirus 2).
   6732..6834    -  repeat_region  ITR: inverted terminal repeat of human adenovirus serotype 5 inverted
   6854..6908    +  misc_feature   bom (fragment): basis of mobility region from pBR322
   7094..7682    -  rep_origin     ori: high-copy-number ColE1/pMB1/pBR322/pUC origin of replication
   7854..8168    -  CDS            bla(M) (fragment): β-lactamase lacking the signal sequence; bla(M); allows cytosolic expression of β-lactamase
   8213..8482    +  CDS            tnpA (fragment): TN5P_ECOLX - Also known as tnp. Experimental evidence at protein level: Swiss-Prot protein existence level 1. Mediates transposition of transposon Tn5 by a 'cut and paste' mechanism. First, the monomeric transposase binds the 19 bp inverted DNA repeats flanking the transposon. Then, dimerization of the DNA- bound transposase creates a synaptic DNA complex. After nicking of the first DNA strand, excision of the transposon proceeds through a series of intermediates. The transposase then mediates the insertion of the transposon at a new site by strand transfer. The activity of the wild- type tran
   8514..9308    +  CDS            NeoR/KanR: aminoglycoside phosphotransferase from Tn5; aph(3')-II (or nptII); confers resistance to neomycin, kanamycin, and G418 (Geneticin®)
   9318..9735    -  rep_origin     f1 ori (sequence partly withheld): f1 bacteriophage origin of replication; arrow indicates direction of (+) strand synthesis
>Addgene plasmid #18703 | pEZYshuttle | depositor full sequence | sequence record 8831 | Author sequence
CATCATCAATAATATACCTTATTTTGGATTGAAGCCAATATGATAATGAGGGGGTGGAGTTTGTGACGTG
GCGCGGGGCGTGGGAACGGGGCGGGTGACGTAGTAGTGTGGCGGAAGTGTGATGTTGCAAGTGTGGCGGA
ACACATGTAAGCGACGGATGTGGCAAAAGTGACGTTTTTGGTGTGCGCCGGTGTACACAGGAAGTGACAA
TTTTCGCGCGGTTTTAGGCGGATGTTGTAGTAAATTTGGGCGTAACCGAGTAAGATTTGGCCATTTTCGC
GGGAAAACTGAATAAGAGGAAGTGAAATCTGAATAATTTTGTGTTACTCATAGCGCGTAANNNNTAATAG
TAATCAATTACGGGGTCATTAGTTCATAGCCCATATATGGAGTTCCGCGTTACATAACTTACGGTAAATG
GCCCGCCTGGCTGACCGCCCAACGACCCCCGCCCATTGACGTCAATAATGACGTATGTTCCCATAGTAAC
GCCAATAGGGACTTTCCATTGACGTCAATGGGTGGAGTATTTACGGTAAACTGCCCACTTGGCAGTACAT
CAAGTGTATCATATGCCAAGTACGCCCCCTATTGACGTCAATGACGGTAAATGGCCCGCCTGGCATTATG
CCCAGTACATGACCTTATGGGACTTTCCTACTTGGCAGTACATCTACGTATTAGTCATCGCTATTACCAT
GGTGATGCGGTTTTGGCAGTACATCAATGGGCGTGGATAGCGGTTTGACTCACGGGGATTTCCAAGTCTC
CACCCCATTGACGTCAATGGGAGTTTGTTTTGGCACCAAAATCAACGGGACTTTCCAAAATGTCGTAACA
ACTCCGCCCCATTGACGCAAATGGGCGGTAGGCGTGTACGGTGGGAGGTCTATATAAGCAGAGCTGGTTT
AGTGAACCGTCAGATCCGCTAGAGATCTGGTACCGTCGACGCGGCCGCTCTAGAGCATATGACGTCGGCG
CCATGGGCGGCCGCTGAATTCATTAATACAAGTTTGTACAAAAAAGCTGAACGAGAAACGTAAAATGATA
TAAATATCAATATATTAAATTAGATTTTGCATAAAAAACAGACTACATAATACTGTAAAACACAACATAT
CCAGTCACTATGAATCAACTACTTAGATGGTATTAGTGACCTGTAGTCGACCGACAGCCTTCCAAATGTT
CTTCGGGTGATGCTGCCAACTTAGTCGACCGACAGCCTTCCAAATGTTCTTCTCAAACGGAATCGTCGTA
TCCAGCCTACTCGCTATTGTCCTCAATGCCGTATTAAATCATAAAAAGAAATAAGAAAAAGAGGTGCGAG
CCTCTTTTTTGTGTGACAAAATAAAAACATCTACCTATTCATATACGCTAGTGTCATAGTCCTGAAAATC
ATCTGCATCAAGAACAATTTCACAACTCTTATACTTTTCTCTTACAAGTCGTTCGGCTTCATCTGGATTT
TCAGCCTCTATACTTACTAAACGTGATAAAGTTTCTGTAATTTCTACTGTATCGACCTGCAGACTGGCTG
TGTATAAGGGAGCCTGACATTTATATTCCCCAGAACATCAGGTTAATGGCGTTTTTGATGTCATTTTCGC
GGTGGCTGAGATCAGCCACTTCTTCCCCGATAACGGAGACCGGCACACTGGCCATATCGGTGGTCATCAT
GCGCCAGCTTTCATCCCCGATATGCACCACCGGGTAAAGTTCACGGGAGACTTTATCTGACAGCAGACGT
GCACTGGCCAGGGGGATCACCATCCGTCGCCCGGGCGTGTCAATAATATCACTCTGTACATCCACAAACA
GACGATAACGGCTCTCTCTTTTATAGGTGTAAACCTTAAACTGCATTTCACCAGCCCCTGTTCTCGTCAG
CAAAAGAGCCGTTCATTTCAATAAACCGGGCGACCTCAGCCATCCCTTCCTGATTTTCCGCTTTCCAGCG
TTCGGCACGCAGACGACGGGCTTCATTCTGCATGGTTGTGCTTACCAGACCGGAGATATTGACATCATAT
ATGCCTTGAGCAACTGATAGCTGTCGCTGTCAACTGTCACTGTAATACGCTGCTTCATAGCATACCTCTT
TTTGACATACTTCGGGTATACATATCAGTATATATTCTTATACCGCAAAAATCAGCGCGCAAATACGCAT
ACTGTTATCTGGCTTTTAGTAAGCCGGATCCACGCGGCGTTTACGCCCCGCCCTGCCACTCATCGCAGTA
CTGTTGTAATTCATTAAGCATTCTGCCGACATGGAAGCCATCACAGACGGCATGATGAACCTGAATCGCC
AGCGGCATCAGCACCTTGTCGCCTTGCGTATAATATTTGCCCATGGTGAAAACGGGGGCGAAGAAGTTGT
CCATATTGGCCACGTTTAAATCAAAACTGGTGAAACTCACCCAGGGATTGGCTGAGACGAAAAACATATT
CTCAATAAACCCTTTAGGGAAATAGGCCAGGTTTTCACCGTAACACGCCACATCTTGCGAATATATGTGT
AGAAACTGCCGGAAATCGTCGTGGTATTCACTCCAGAGCGATGAAAACGTTTCAGTTTGCTCATGGAAAA
CGGTGTAACAAGGGTGAACACTATCCCATATCACCAGCTCACCGTCTTTCATTGCCATACGGAATTCCGG
ATGAGCATTCATCAGGCGGGCAAGAATGTGAATAAAGGCCGGATAAAACTTGTGCTTATTTTTCTTTACG
GTCTTTAAAAAGGCCGTAATATCCAGCTGAACGGTCTGGTTATAGGTACATTGAGCAACTGACTGAAATG
CCTCAAAATGTTCTTTACGATGCCATTGGGATATATCAACGGTGGTATATCCAGTGATTTTTTTCTCCAT
TTTAGCTTCCTTAGCTCCTGAAAATCTCGATAACTCAAAAAATACGCCCGGTAGTGATCTTATTTCATTA
TGGTGAAAGTTGGAACCTCTTACGTGCCGATCAACGTCTCATTTTCGCCAAAAGTTGGCCCAGGGCTTCC
CGGTATCAACAGGGACACCAGGATTTATTTATTCTGCGAAGTGATCTTCCGTCACAGGTATTTATTCGGC
GCAAAGTGCGTCGGGTGATGCTGCCAACTTAGTCGACTACAGGTCACTAATACCATCTAAGTAGTTGATT
CATAGTGACTGGATATGTTGTGTTTTACAGTATTATGTAGTCTGTTTTTTATGCAAAATCTAATTTAATA
TATTGATATTTATATCATTTTACGTTTCTCGTTCAGCTTTCTTGTACAAAGTGGTCCTCGAGCCTAAGCT
TCTAGATAAGATATCCGATCCACCGGATCTAGATAACTGATCATAATCAGCCATACCACATTTGTAGAGG
TTTTACTTGCTTTAAAAAACCTCCCACACCTCCCCCTGAACCTGAAACATAAAATGAATGCAATTGTTGT
TGTTAACTTGTTTATTGCAGCTTATAATGGTTACAAATAAAGCAATAGCATCACAAATTTCACAAATAAA
GCATTTTTTTCACTGCATTCTAGTTGTGGTTTGTCCAAACTCATCAATGTATCTTAACGCNNNNTAAGGG
TGGGAAAGAATATATAAGGTGGGGGTCTTATGTAGTTTTGTATCTGTTTTGCAGCAGCCGCCGCCGCCAT
GAGCACCAACTCGTTTGATGGAAGCATTGTGAGCTCATATTTGACAACGCGCATGCCCCCATGGGCCGGG
GTGCGTCAGAATGTGATGGGCTCCAGCATTGATGGTCGCCCCGTCCTGCCCGCAAACTCTACTACCTTGA
CCTACGAGACCGTGTCTGGAACGCCGTTGGAGACTGCAGCCTCCGCCGCCGCTTCAGCCGCTGCAGCCAC
CGCCCGCGGGATTGTGACTGACTTTGCTTTCCTGAGCCCGCTTGCAAGCAGTGCAGCTTCCCGTTCATCC
GCCCGCGATGACAAGTTGACGGCTCTTTTGGCACAATTGGATTCTTTGACCCGGGAACTTAATGTCGTTT
CTCAGCAGCTGTTGGATCTGCGCCAGCAGGTTTCTGCCCTGAAGGCTTCCTCCCCTCCCAATGCGGTTTA
AAACATAAATAAAAAACCAGACTCTGTTTGGATTTGGATCAAGCAAGTGTCTTGCTGTCTTTATTTAGGG
GTTTTGCGCGCGCGGTAGGCCCGGGACCAGCGGTCTCGGTCGTTGAGGGTCCTGTGTATTTTTTCCAGGA
CGTGGTAAAGGTGACTCTGGATGTTCAGATACATGGGCATAAGCCCGTCTCTGGGGTGGAGGTAGCACCA
CTGCAGAGCTTCATGCTGCGGGGTGGTGTTGTAGATGATCCAGTCGTAGCAGGAGCGCTGGGCGTGGTGC
CTAAAAATGTCTTTCAGTAGCAAGCTGATTGCCAGGGGCAGGCCCTTGGTGTAAGTGTTTACAAAGCGGT
TAAGCTGGGATGGGTGCATACGTGGGGATATGAGATGCATCTTGGACTGTATTTTTAGGTTGGCTATGTT
CCCAGCCATATCCCTCCGGGGATTCATGTTGTGCAGAACCACCAGCACAGTGTATCCGGTGCACTTGGGA
AATTTGTCATGTAGCTTAGAAGGAAATGCGTGGAAGAACTTGGAGACGCCCTTGTGACCTCCAAGATTTT
CCATGCATTCGTCCATAATGATGGCAATGGGCCCACGGGCGGCGGCCTGGGCGAAGATATTTCTGGGATC
ACTAACGTCATAGTTGTGTTCCAGGATGAGATCGTCATAGGCCATTTTTACAAAGCGCGGGCGGAGGGTG
CCAGACTGCGGTATAATGGTTCCATCCGGCCCAGGGGCGTAGTTACCCTCACAGATTTGCATTTCCCACG
CTTTGAGTTCAGATGGGGGGATCATGTCTACCTGCGGGGCGATGAAGAAAACGGTTTCCGGGGTAGGGGA
GATCAGCTGGGAAGAAAGCAGGTTCCTGAGCAGCTGCGACTTACCGCAGCCGGTGGGCCCGTAAATCACA
CCTATTACCGGGTGCAACTGGTAGTTAAGAGAGCTGCAGCTGCCGTCATCCCTGAGCAGGGGGGCCACTT
CGTTAAGCATGTCCCTGACTCGCATGTTTTCCCTGACCAAATCCGCCAGAAGGCGCTCGCCGCCCAGCGA
TAGCAGTTCTTGCAAGGAAGCAAAGTTTTTCAACGGTTTGAGACCGTCCGCCGTAGGCATGCTTTTGAGC
GTTTGACCAAGCAGTTCCAGGCGGTCCCACAGCTCGGTCACCTGCTCTACGGCATCTCGATCCAGCATAT
CTCCTCGTTTCGCGGGTTGGGGCGGCTTTCGCTGTACGGCAGTAGTCGGTGCTCGTCCAGACGGGCCAGG
GTCATGTCTTTCCACGGGCGCAGGGTCCTCGTCAGCGTAGTCTGGGTCACGGTGAAGGGGTGCGCTCCGG
GCTGCGCGCTGGCCAGGGTGCGCTTGAGGCTGGTCCTGCTGGTGCTGAAGCGCTGCCGGTCTTCGCCCTG
CGCGTCGGCCAGGTAGCATTTGACCATGGTGTCATAGTCCAGCCCCTCCGCGGCGTGGCCCTTGGCGCGC
AGCTTGCCCTTGGAGGAGGCGCCGCACGAGGGGCAGTGCAGACTTTTGAGGGCGTAGAGCTTGGGCGCGA
GAAATACCGATTCCGGGGAGTAGGCATCCGCGCCGCAGGCCCCGCAGACGGTCTCGCATTCCACGAGCCA
GGTGAGCTCTGGCCGTTCGGGGTCAAAAACCAGGTTTCCCCCATGCTTTTTGATGCGTTTCTTACCTCTG
GTTTCCATGAGCCGGTGTCCACGCTCGGTGACGAAAAGGCTGTCCGTGTCCCCGTATACAGACTTGAGAG
GGAGTTTAAACGAATTCAATAGCTTGTTGCATGGGCGGCGATATAAAATGCAAGGTGCTGCTCAAAAAAT
CAGGCAAAGCCTCGCGCAAAAAAGAAAGCACATCGTAGTCATGCTCATGCAGATAAAGGCAGGTAAGCTC
CGGAACCACCACAGAAAAAGACACCATTTTTCTCTCAAACATGTCTGCGGGTTTCTGCATAAACACAAAA
TAAAATAACAAAAAAACATTTAAACATTAGAAGCCTGTCTTACAACAGGAAAAACAACCCTTATAAGCAT
AAGACGGACTACGGCCATGCCGGCGTGACCGTAAAAAAACTGGTCACCGTGATTAAAAAGCACCACCGAC
AGCTCCTCGGTCATGTCCGGAGTCATAATGTAAGACTCGGTAAACACATCAGGTTGATTCATCGGTCAGT
GCTAAAAAGCGACCGAAATAGCCCGGGGGAATACATACCCGCAGGCGTAGAGACAACATTACAGCCCCCA
TAGGAGGTATAACAAAATTAATAGGAGAGAAAAACACATAAACACCTGAAAAACCCTCCTGCCTAGGCAA
AATAGCACCCTCCCGCTCCAGAACAACATACAGCGCTTCACAGCGGCAGCCTAACAGTCAGCCTTACCAG
TAAAAAAGAAAACCTATTAAAAAAACACCACTCGACACGGCACCAGCTCAATCAGTCACAGTGTAAAAAA
GGGCCAAGTGCAGAGCGAGTATATATAGGACTAAAAAATGACGTAACGGTTAAAGTCCACAAAAAACACC
CAGAAAACCGCACGCGAACCTACGCCCAGAAACGAAAGCCAAAAAACCCACAACTTCCTCAAATCGTCAC
TTCCGTTTTCCCACGTTACGTAACTTCCCATTTTAAGAAAACTACAATTCCCAACACATACAAGTTACTC
CGCCCTAAAACCTACGTCACCCGCCCCGTTCCCACGCCCCGCGCCACGTCACAAACTCCACCCCCTCATT
ATCATATTGGCTTCAATCCAAAATAAGGTATATTATTGATGATGTTAATTAACATGCATGGATCCATATG
CGGTGTGAAATACCGCACAGATGCGTAAGGAGAAAATACCGCATCAGGCGCTCTTCCGCTTCCTCGCTCA
CTGACTCGCTGCGCTCGGTCGTTCGGCTGCGGCGAGCGGTATCAGCTCACTCAAAGGCGGTAATACGGTT
ATCCACAGAATCAGGGGATAACGCAGGAAAGAACATGTGAGCAAAAGGCCAGCAAAAGGCCAGGAACCGT
AAAAAGGCCGCGTTGCTGGCGTTTTTCCATAGGCTCCGCCCCCCTGACGAGCATCACAAAAATCGACGCT
CAAGTCAGAGGTGGCGAAACCCGACAGGACTATAAAGATACCAGGCGTTTCCCCCTGGAAGCTCCCTCGT
GCGCTCTCCTGTTCCGACCCTGCCGCTTACCGGATACCTGTCCGCCTTTCTCCCTTCGGGAAGCGTGGCG
CTTTCTCATAGCTCACGCTGTAGGTATCTCAGTTCGGTGTAGGTCGTTCGCTCCAAGCTGGGCTGTGTGC
ACGAACCCCCCGTTCAGCCCGACCGCTGCGCCTTATCCGGTAACTATCGTCTTGAGTCCAACCCGGTAAG
ACACGACTTATCGCCACTGGCAGCAGCCACTGGTAACAGGATTAGCAGAGCGAGGTATGTAGGCGGTGCT
ACAGAGTTCTTGAAGTGGTGGCCTAACTACGGCTACACTAGAAGGACAGTATTTGGTATCTGCGCTCTGC
TGAAGCCAGTTACCTTCGGAAAAAGAGTTGGTAGCTCTTGATCCGGCAAACAAACCACCGCTGGTAGCGG
TGGTTTTTTTGTTTGCAAGCAGCAGATTACGCGCAGAAAAAAAGGATCTCAAGAAGATCCTTTGATCTTT
TCTACGGGGTCTGACGCTCAGTGGAACGAAAACTCACGTTAAGGGATTTTGGTCATGAGATTATCAAAAA
GGATCTTCACCTAGATCCTTTTAAATTAAAAATGAAGTTTTAAATCAATCTAAAGTATATATGAGTAAAC
TTGGTCTGACAGTTACCAATGCTTAATCAGTGAGGCACCTATCTCAGCGATCTGTCTATTTCGTTCATCC
ATAGTTGCCTGACTCCCCGTCGTGTAGATAACTACGATACGGGAGGGCTTACCATCTGGCCCCAGTGCTG
CAATGATACCGCGAGACCCACGCTCACCGGCTCCAGATTTATCAGCAATAAACCAGCCAGCCGGAAGGGC
CGAGCGCAGAAGTGGTCCTGCAACTTTATCCGCCTCCATCCAGTCTATTAATTGTTGCCGGGAAGCTAGA
GTAAGTAGTTCGCCAGTTAATAGTTTGCGCAACGTTGTTGCCATTGCTGCAGCCATGAGATTATCAAAAA
GGATCTTCACCTAGATCCTTTTCACGTAGAAAGCCAGTCCGCAGAAACGGTGCTGACCCCGGATGAATGT
CAGCTACTGGGCTATCTGGACAAGGGAAAACGCAAGCGCAAAGAGAAAGCAGGTAGCTTGCAGTGGGCTT
ACATGGCGATAGCTAGACTGGGCGGTTTTATGGACAGCAAGCGAACCGGAATTGCCAGCTGGGGCGCCCT
CTGGTAAGGTTGGGAAGCCCTGCAAAGTAAACTGGATGGCTTTCTTGCCGCCAAGGATCTGATGGCGCAG
GGGATCAAGCTCTGATCAAGAGACAGGATGAGGATCGTTTCGCATGATTGAACAAGATGGATTGCACGCA
GGTTCTCCGGCCGCTTGGGTGGAGAGGCTATTCGGCTATGACTGGGCACAACAGACAATCGGCTGCTCTG
ATGCCGCCGTGTTCCGGCTGTCAGCGCAGGGGCGCCCGGTTCTTTTTGTCAAGACCGACCTGTCCGGTGC
CCTGAATGAACTGCAAGACGAGGCAGCGCGGCTATCGTGGCTGGCCACGACGGGCGTTCCTTGCGCAGCT
GTGCTCGACGTTGTCACTGAAGCGGGAAGGGACTGGCTGCTATTGGGCGAAGTGCCGGGGCAGGATCTCC
TGTCATCTCACCTTGCTCCTGCCGAGAAAGTATCCATCATGGCTGATGCAATGCGGCGGCTGCATACGCT
TGATCCGGCTACCTGCCCATTCGACCACCAAGCGAAACATCGCATCGAGCGAGCACGTACTCGGATGGAA
GCCGGTCTTGTCGATCAGGATGATCTGGACGAAGAGCATCAGGGGCTCGCGCCAGCCGAACTGTTCGCCA
GGCTCAAGGCGAGCATGCCCGACGGCGAGGATCTCGTCGTGACCCATGGCGATGCCTGCTTGCCGAATAT
CATGGTGGAAAATGGCCGCTTTTCTGGATTCATCGACTGTGGCCGGCTGGGTGTGGCGGACCGCTATCAG
GACATAGCGTTGGCTACCCGTGATATTGCTGAAGAGCTTGGCGGCGAATGGGCTGACCGCTTCCTCGTGC
TTTACGGTATCGCCGCTCCCGATTCGCAGCGCATCGCCTTCTATCGCCTTCTTGACGAGTTCTTCTGAAT
TTTGTTAAAATTTTTGTTAAATCAGCTCATTTTTTAACCAATAGGCCGAAATCGGCAACATCCCTTATAA
ATCAAAAGAATAGACCGCGATAGGGT
[37 nt withheld, positions 9407-9443]
AAAGAACGTGGACTCCAACGTCAAAGG
[64 nt withheld, positions 9471-9534]
CGGTCGAGGTGCCGTAAAGCT
[56 nt withheld, positions 9556-9611]
G
[95 nt withheld, positions 9613-9707]
GCGCTTAATGCGCCGCTACAGGGCGCGTCCATTCGCCATTCAGGATCGAATTAATTCTTAATTAA
