>Addgene plasmid #18703 | pEZYshuttle | addgene partial sequence | sequence record 24582 | CMV-F 5'-CGCAAATGGGCGGTAGGCGTG-3'
CGGGGGGCNTTAGCGAGCTGGTTNGTGAACCGTCAGATCCGCTAGAGATCTGGTACCGTCGACGCGGCCG
CTGAATTCATTAATACAAGTTTGTACAAAAAAGCTGAACGAGAAACGTAAAATGATATAAATATCAATAT
ATTAAATTAGATTTTGCATAAAAAACAGACTACATAATACTGTAAAACACAACATATCCAGTCACTATGA
ATCAACTACTTAGATGGTATTAGTGACCTGTAGTCGACCGACAGCCTTCCAAATGTTCTTCGGGTGATGC
TGCCAACTTAGTCGACCGACAGCCTTCCAAATGTTCTTCTCAAACGGAATCGTCGTATCCAGCCTACTCG
CTATTGTCCTCAATGCCGTATTAAATCATAAAAAGAAATAAGAAAAAGAGGTGCGAGCCTCTTTTTTGTG
TGACAAAATAAAAACATCTACCTATTCATATACGCTAGTGTCATAGTCCTGAAAATCATCTGCATCAAGA
ACAATTTCACAACTCTTATACTTTTCTCTTACAAGTCGTTCGGCTTCATCTGGATTTTCAGCCTCTATAC
TTACTAAACGTGATAAAGTTTCTGTAATTTCTACTGTATCGACCTGCAGACTGGCTGTGTATAAGGGAGC
CTGACATTTATATTCCCCAGAACATCAGGTTAATGGCGTTTTTGATGTCATTTTNCCGGGGNGGCTGAGA
TCAGCCACTTCTTCCCCGTGNACGGAGACNGGCCNCTGGCCATATCGGTGGTCATCATGCGCCAGCTTCA
TCCCGATTGCACACCGGTAAGGTCCGGGAGACTTATCTGACGCAGACGTGCCNGCCGGGGACNCTCC
