>Addgene plasmid #18703 | pEZYshuttle | addgene partial sequence | sequence record 59847 | CAT_int 5'-tcccaatggcatcgtaaag-3'
ACCAGACCGTTCAGCTGGATATTACGGCCTTTTTAAAGACCGTAAAGAAAAATAAGCACAAGTTTTATCC
GGCCTTTATTCACATTCTTGCCCGCCTGATGAATGCTCATCCGGAATTCCGTATGGCAATGAAAGACGGT
GAGCTGGTGATATGGGATAGTGTTCACCCTTGTTACACCGTTTTCCATGAGCAAACTGAAACGTTTTCAT
CGCTCTGGAGTGAATACCACGACGATTTCCGGCAGTTTCTACACATATATTCGCAAGATGTGGCGTGTTA
CGGTGAAAACCTGGCCTATTTCCCTAAAGGGTTTATTGAGAATATGTTTTTCGTCTCAGCCAATCCCTGG
GTGAGTTTCACCAGTTTTGATTTAAACGTGGCCAATATGGACAACTTCTTCGCCCCCGTTTTCACCATGG
GCAAATATTATACGCAAGGCGACAAGGTGCTGATGCCGCTGGCGATTCAGGTTCATCATGCCGTTTGTGA
TGGCTTCCATGTCGGCAGAATGCTTAATGAATTACAACAGTACTGCGATGAGTGGCAGGGGGGGCGTAAA
CGCCGCGTGGATCCGGCTTACTAAAAGCCAGATAACAGTATGCGTATTTGCGCGCTGATTTTTGCGGTAT
AAGAATATATACTGATATGTATACCCGAAGTATGTCAAAAAGAGGTATGCTATGAAGCAGCGTATTACAG
TGACAGTTGACAGCGACAGCTATCAGTTGCTCAAGGCATATATGATGTCAATATCTCCGGTCTGGTAAGC
ACAACCATGCAGAATGAAGCCCGTCGTCTGCGTGCCGAACGCTGGAAAGCGGAAAATCAGGAAGGGATGG
CTGA
